Addgene plasmid #18970: p1xFlag CMV2 WW45
Depositing lab: Marius Sudol. Depositing organization: Geisinger Health Center. Publication: Mst2 and Lats kinases regulate apoptotic function of Yes kinase-associated protein (YAP). Oka T, Mazack V, Sudol M. J Biol Chem. 2008 Oct 10;283(41):27534-27546. doi: 10.1074/jbc.M804380200. Epub 2008 Jul 17. PubMed 18640976.
Backbone
  Vector backbone: p2xFlag-CMV2
  Backbone size w/o insert (bp): 4700
  Vector type: Mammalian Expression
Growth in bacteria
  Bacterial resistance: Ampicillin, 100 μg/mL
  Growth temperature: 37°C
  Growth strain: DH5alpha
  Copy number: High Copy
Gene/Insert
  Gene/Insert name: SALVADOR 1 (alt name: SAV1, SAV, WW45)
  Species: H. sapiens (human)
  Insert size (bp): 1152
  GenBank ID: NM_021818
  Entrez Gene: SAV1 (a.k.a. SAV, WW45, WWP4)
  Tag / fusion protein: 1xFlag (N terminal on backbone)
  Cloning method: Restriction Enzyme; 5′ cloning site EcoRI (unknown if destroyed); 3′ cloning site XhoI/SalI (unknown if destroyed)
  Sequencing primers: 5′ CMV
Resource information
  A portion of this plasmid was derived from a plasmid made by: WW45 cDNA insert was derived from pME18SFL-WW45 construct obtained from Dr. Sumio Sugano, The Institute of Medical Science, University of Tokyo, 4-6-1 Shirokanedai, Minatoku, Tokyo, Japan.
Terms and licenses: Academic/Nonprofit Terms; Industry Terms: Not Available to Industry
How to cite: p1xFlag CMV2 WW45 was a gift from Marius Sudol (Addgene plasmid # 18970 ; http://n2t.net/addgene:18970 ; RRID:Addgene_18970)
