[The description below was written by a language model from this plasmid's Addgene catalogue record.]
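Description:
p1xFlag CMV2 WW45 is a mammalian expression plasmid carrying the human SAV1 cDNA (Salvador homolog 1, also known as SAV or WW45), an insert of about 1.15 kb placed in a roughly 4.7 kb backbone recorded as p2xFlag-CMV2. The plasmid is maintained in E. coli at high copy number under ampicillin selection. The record does not list the origin of replication, the polyadenylation signal, or any marker for selection in mammalian cells. No feature table is provided, so these details cannot be confirmed here.

As the vector name and the CMV sequencing primer indicate, expression is presumably driven by the cytomegalovirus immediate-early promoter, which gives strong constitutive transcription in most transfected mammalian cell lines. The SAV1 coding sequence was inserted by restriction cloning, using EcoRI at the 5′ end and an XhoI/SalI junction at the 3′ end. XhoI and SalI leave compatible overhangs, and the record does not say whether any of these sites survived ligation. The insert sits downstream of a vector-encoded Flag epitope, so the protein carries an N-terminal tag. The record describes this tag as a single Flag copy, although the listed backbone name refers to a 2xFlag version, and this discrepancy is not explained. The cDNA was taken from an earlier pME18SFL-based WW45 clone.

SAV1 is a WW-domain scaffold protein of the Hippo pathway that partners with the Mst kinases. The associated study examined how Mst2 and Lats kinases regulate the apoptotic function of YAP. The construct therefore suits transient overexpression of Flag-tagged SAV1, with anti-Flag detection by immunoblotting or co-immunoprecipitation in such signalling experiments.
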