>Addgene plasmid #18970 | p1xFlag CMV2 WW45 | depositor partial sequence | sequence record 8911 | Author sequence
GGGGGNNTTAGCGAGCTCGTTNGTGAACCGTCAGAATTGATCTACCATGGACTACAAAGACGATGACGAC
AAGCTTGCGGCCGCGAATTCTCAGATCCGATACCTTATGCTGTCCCGAAAGAAAACCAAAAACGAAGTGT
CCAAGCCGGCCGAGGTGCAGGGGAAGTACGTGAAGAAGGAGACGTCGCCTCTGCTTCGGAATCTTATGCC
TTCATTCATCCGGCATGGTCCAACAATTCCAAGACGAACTGATATCTGTCTTCCAGATTCAAGCCCTAAT
GCCTTTTCAACTTCTGGAGATGTAGTTTCAAGAAACCAGAGTTTCCTTAGAACTCCAATTCAAAGAACAC
CTCATGAAATAATGAGAAGAGAAAGCAACAGATTATCTGCACCTTCTTATCTTGCCAGAAGTCTAGCAGA
TGTCCCTAGAGAGTATGGTTCTTCTCAGTCATTTGTAACGGAAGTTAGTTTTGCTGTTGAAAATGGAGAC
TCTGGTTCCCGATATTATTATTCAGACAATTTTTTTGATGGTCAGAGAAAGCGGCCACTTGGAGATCGTG
CACATGAAGACTACAGATATTATGAATACAACCATGATCTCTTCCAAAGAATGCCACAGAATCAGGGGAG
GCATGCTTCAGGTATTGGGAGAGTTGCTGCTACATCTTTAGGAAATTTGACTAACCATGGTTCTGAAGAT
TTACCCCTTCCTCCTGGCTGGTCTGTGGACTGGACAATGAGAGGGAGAAAATATTATATAGATCATAACA
CAAATACNACTCACTGGAGCCATCCTCTTGAGCGAGAAGGACTTCCTCCTGGATGGGAACGAGTTGAGTC
ATCCGAATTTGGAACCTATTATGTAGATCACACAAATAAGAAGGCCCCAATACAGGCATCCCTGTGCTCC
TAGTGTACCTCGGTATGATCAACCACCTCCTGTCACATACCAGCCACAGCAAACTGAAAGAAATCAGTCN
TTTTCTGGTACCTGCAATCCNTATCANACNGNANAAATTCCTGACNGGNTTCNGGNTTNCCCNCNANCCC
CGGGGAAAATGACCCCNTTTGNANGGGGNANCNTNCCNCNGGGGNNCNGGGAANNTNCCNGGGNNGGNNA
ANTTNNCNTTNNGAAAAN
