>Addgene plasmid #18970 | p1xFlag CMV2 WW45 | addgene partial sequence | sequence record 24916 | CMV-F 5'-CGCAAATGGGCGGTAGGCGTG-3'
CGGGGGCATTAGCAGAGCTCGTTAGTGAACCGTCAGAATTGATCTACCATGGACTACAAAGACGATGACG
ACAAGCTTGCGGCCGCGAATTCTCAGATCCGATACCTTATGCTGTCCCGAAAGAAAACCAAAAACGAAGT
GTCCAAGCCGGCCGAGGTGCAGGGGAAGTACGTGAAGAAGGAGACGTCGCCTCTGCTTCGGAATCTTATG
CCTTCATTCATCCGGCATGGTCCAACAATTCCAAGACGAACTGATATCTGTCTTCCAGATTCAAGCCCTA
ATGCCTTTTCAACTTCTGGAGATGTAGTTTCAAGAAACCAGAGTTTCCTTAGAACTCCAATTCAAAGAAC
ACCTCATGAAATAATGAGAAGAGAAAGCAACAGATTATCTGCACCTTCTTATCTTGCCAGAAGTCTAGCA
GATGTCCCTAGAGAGTATGGTTCTTCTCAGTCATTTGTAACGGAAGTTAGTTTTGCTGTTGAAAATGGAG
ACTCTGGTTCCCGATATTATTATTCAGACAATTTTTTTGATGGTCAGAGAAAGCGGCCACTTGGAGATCG
TGCACATGAAGACTACAGATATTATGAATACAACCATGATCTCTTCCAAAGAATGCCACAGAATCAGGGG
AGGCATGCTTCAGGTATTGGGAGAGTTGCTGCTACATCTTTAGGAAATTTGACTAACCATGGTTCTGAAG
ATTTACCCCTTCCTCCTGGCTGGTCTGTGGACTGGACAATGAGAGGGAGAAATATTATATAGATCATAAC
ACAATACCACTCACTGGAGCATCTCTTGAGCGAAAGGACTCCTCTGGAGGGACGATTGANCCTCNAATTG
GAC
